Addgene plasmid #177133: pGEX4T3-GST-PolB(T304I)
Purpose: Bacterial vector for expression of an N-terminal GST fusion of PolB(T304I) with a TEV protease site located between the GST tag and PolB(T304I)
Depositing lab: Robert Sobol. Depositing organization: University of South Alabama, Mitchell Cancer Institute. Publication: Stability and sub-cellular localization of DNA polymerase beta is regulated by interactions with NQO1 and XRCC1 in response to oxidative stress. Fang Q, Andrews J, Sharma N, Wilk A, Clark J, Slyskova J, Koczor CA, Lans H, Prakash A, Sobol RW. Nucleic Acids Res. 2019 Jul 9;47(12):6269-6286. doi: 10.1093/nar/gkz293. PubMed 31287140.
Backbone
  Vector backbone: pGEX4T3
  Backbone manufacturer: Sigma
  Total vector size (bp): 5993
  Vector type: Bacterial Expression
Growth in bacteria
  Bacterial resistance: Ampicillin, 100 μg/mL
  Growth temperature: 37°C
  Growth strain: DH5alpha
  Growth instructions: use BL21-Codonplus-RP for protein expression
  Copy number: Unknown
Gene/Insert
  Gene/Insert name: PolB
  Species: H. sapiens (human)
  Insert size (bp): 1008
  Entrez Gene: POLB
  Promoter: Tac
  Tag / fusion protein: GST (N terminal on insert)
  Cloning method: Restriction Enzyme; 5′ cloning site SalI (unknown if destroyed); 3′ cloning site NotI (unknown if destroyed)
  Sequencing primers: 5′ TCCCGGGTCGACATGAGCAAACGGAAGGCGCCG; 3′ CACGATGCGGCCGCTCATTCGCTCCGGTCCTTGGG
Terms and licenses: Academic/Nonprofit Terms; Industry Terms: Not Available to Industry
How to cite: pGEX4T3-GST-PolB(T304I) was a gift from Robert Sobol (Addgene plasmid # 177133 ; http://n2t.net/addgene:177133 ; RRID:Addgene_177133)
