[The description below was written by a language model from this plasmid's Addgene catalogue record and pLannotate feature annotations shown in this document.]
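Description:
pGEX4T3-GST-PolB(T304I) is a 5,993 bp bacterial expression plasmid built on the pGEX4T3 backbone for producing a mutant form of human DNA polymerase beta (POLB) as a glutathione S-transferase fusion in E. coli. It replicates from a ColE1/pMB1-type origin and is selected with ampicillin through the β-lactamase (AmpR) gene and its own promoter. Short rop and bom fragments, a lacZα segment with its lac promoter and CAP site, and a small yciV fragment are also annotated; these are backbone remnants rather than functional parts of the expression cassette.

The expression unit is driven by the tac promoter, a strong trp/lac hybrid, followed by a lac operator. The plasmid carries its own lacI gene and promoter, so the lac repressor keeps transcription off until it is relieved with IPTG. Downstream lies the Schistosoma japonicum GST coding sequence, then a tobacco etch virus (TEV) protease recognition site, then the roughly 1 kb POLB open reading frame, which was cloned between SalI and NotI sites. GST therefore sits at the N-terminus, where it allows affinity capture on glutathione resin, and TEV cleavage can release PolB from the tag afterwards.

The insert carries the T304I substitution named in the construct title; the record does not describe the functional consequence of this change. POLB is the gap-filling polymerase and dRP lyase of base-excision repair. The associated study concerns how polymerase beta stability and localisation depend on interactions with NQO1 and XRCC1, so the plasmid is suited to making recombinant mutant protein for purification, pull-down or biochemical assays. The record lists a cloning strain for propagation and recommends a codon-supplemented BL21 derivative for protein expression.
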