Features (pLannotate 1.2.2; 18 found; start..end, strand, type, name):
     85..106     +  protein_bind   CAP binding site: CAP binding activates transcription in the presence of cAMP. E. coli catabolite activator protein
    121..151     +  promoter       lac promoter: promoter for the E. coli lac operon
    159..175     +  protein_bind   lac operator: The lac repressor binds to the lac operator to inhibit transcription in E. coli. This inhibition can be relieved by adding lactose or isopropyl-β-D-thiogalactopyranoside (IPTG). lac repressor encoded by lacI
    195..368     +  CDS            lacZα: LacZα fragment of β-galactosidase; lacZ fragment
    632..748     -  CDS            yciV (fragment): RNAAM_ECOLI - Also known as trpH From Escherichia coli (strain K12).
    824..852     +  promoter       tac promoter: strong E. coli promoter; hybrid between the trp and lac UV5 promoters
    860..876     +  protein_bind   lac operator: The lac repressor binds to the lac operator to inhibit transcription in E. coli. This inhibition can be relieved by adding lactose or isopropyl-β-D-thiogalactopyranoside (IPTG). lac repressor encoded by lacI
    899..1552    +  CDS            GST26_SCHJA: Experimental evidence at protein level: Swiss-Prot protein existence level 1. GST isoenzymes appear to play a central role in the parasite detoxification system. Other functions are also suspected including a role in increasing the solubility of haematin in the parasite gut. From Schistosoma japonicum (Blood fluke).
   1577..1597    +  CDS            TEV site: tobacco etch virus (TEV) protease recognition and cleavage site
   1616..2620    +  CDS            POLB: DPOLB_HUMAN - Experimental evidence at protein level: Swiss-Prot protein existence level 1. Repair polymerase that plays a key role in base-excision repair. Has 5'-deoxyribose-5-phosphate lyase (dRP lyase) activity that removes the 5' sugar phosphate and also acts as a DNA polymerase that adds one nucleotide to the 3' end of the arising single-nucleotide gap. Conducts 'gap-filling' DNA synthesis in a stepwise distributive fashion rather than in a processive fashion as for other DNA polymerases. From Homo sapiens (Human).
   2651..2690    +  CDS            rop (fragment): Rop protein, which maintains plasmids at low copy number; rop
   2792..2832    +  misc_feature   bom (fragment): basis of mobility region from pBR322
   2937..3041    +  promoter       AmpR promoter: bla
   3042..3902    +  CDS            AmpR: β-lactamase; bla; confers resistance to ampicillin, carbenicillin, and related antibiotics
   4073..4661    +  rep_origin     ori: high-copy-number ColE1/pMB1/pBR322/pUC origin of replication
   4847..4898    -  misc_feature   bom (fragment): basis of mobility region from pBR322
   4905..4982    +  promoter       lacI promoter: lacI
   4983..72      +  CDS            lacI (across the origin): lac repressor; lacI; The lac repressor binds to the lac operator to inhibit transcription in E. coli. This inhibition can be relieved by adding lactose or isopropyl-β-D-thiogalactopyranoside (IPTG).
>Addgene plasmid #177133 | pGEX4T3-GST-PolB(T304I) | addgene full sequence | sequence record 372022 | Addgene NGS Result
TCTCCCCGCGCGTTGGCCGATTCATTAATGCAGCTGGCACGACAGGTTTCCCGACTGGAAAGCGGGCAGT
GAGCGCAACGCAATTAATGTAAGTTAGCTCACTCATTAGGCACCCCAGGCTTTACACTTTATGCTTCCGG
CTCGTATGTTGTGTGGAATTGTGAGCGGATAACAATTTCACACAGGAAACAGCTATGACCATGATTACGG
ATTCACTGGCCGTCGTTTTACAACGTCGTGACTGGGAAAACCCTGGCGTTACCCAACTTAATCGCCTTGC
AGCACATCCCCCTTTCGCCAGCTGGCGTAATAGCGAAGAGGCCCGCACCGATCGCCCTTCCCAACAGTTG
CGCAGCCTGAATGGCGAATGGCGCTTTGCCTGGTTTCCGGCACCAGAAGCGGTGCCGGAAAGCTGGCTGG
AGTGCGATCTTCCTGAGGCCGATACTGTCGTCGTCCCCTCAAACTGGCAGATGCACGGTTACGATGCGCC
CATCTACACCAACGTGACCTATCCCATTACGGTCAATCCGCCGTTTGTTCCCACGGAGAATCCGACGGGT
TGTTACTCGCTCACATTTAATGTTGATGAAAGCTGGCTACAGGAAGGCCAGACGCGAATTATTTTTGATG
GCGTTGGAATTAGCTTATCGACTGCACGGTGCACCAATGCTTCTGGCGTCAGGCAGCCATCGGAAGCTGT
GGTATGGCTGTGCAGGTCGTAAATCACTGCATAATTCGTGTCGCTCAAGGCGCACTCCCGTTCTGGATAA
TGTTTTTTGCGCCGACATCATAACGGTTCTGGCAAATATTCTGAAATGAGCTGTTGACAATTAATCATCG
GCTCGTATAATGTGTGGAATTGTGAGCGGATAACAATTTCACACAGGAAACAGTATTCATGTCCCCTATA
CTAGGTTATTGGAAAATTAAGGGCCTTGTGCAACCCACTCGACTTCTTTTGGAATATCTTGAAGAAAAAT
ATGAAGAGCATTTGTATGAGCGCGATGAAGGTGATAAATGGCGAAACAAAAAGTTTGAATTGGGTTTGGA
GTTTCCCAATCTTCCTTATTATATTGATGGTGATGTTAAATTAACACAGTCTATGGCCATCATACGTTAT
ATAGCTGACAAGCACAACATGTTGGGTGGTTGTCCAAAAGAGCGTGCAGAGATTTCAATGCTTGAAGGAG
CGGTTTTGGATATTAGATACGGTGTTTCGAGAATTGCATATAGTAAAGACTTTGAAACTCTCAAAGTTGA
TTTTCTTAGCAAGCTACCTGAAATGCTGAAAATGTTCGAAGATCGTTTATGTCATAAAACATATTTAAAT
GGTGATCATGTAACCCATCCTGACTTCATGTTGTATGACGCTCTTGATGTTGTTTTATACATGGACCCAA
TGTGCCTGGATGCGTTCCCAAAATTAGTTTGTTTTAAAAAACGTATTGAAGCTATCCCACAAATTGATAA
GTACTTGAAATCCAGCAAGTATATAGCATGGCCTTTGCAGGGCTGGCAAGCCACGTTTGGTGGTGGCGAC
CATCCTCCAAAATCGGATCTGGTTCCGCGTGGATCCGAAAACCTGTATTTTCAGGGCTCGAATTCCCGGG
TCGACATGAGCAAACGGAAGGCGCCGCAGGAGACTCTCAACGGGGGAATCACCGACATGCTCACAGAACT
CGCAAACTTTGAGAAGAACGTGAGCCAAGCTATCCACAAGTACAATGCTTACAGAAAAGCAGCATCTGTT
ATAGCAAAATACCCACACAAAATAAAGAGTGGAGCTGAAGCTAAGAAATTGCCTGGAGTAGGAACAAAAA
TTGCTGAAAAGATTGATGAGTTTTTAGCAACTGGAAAATTACGTAAACTGGAAAAGATTCGGCAGGATGA
TACGAGTTCATCCATCAATTTCCTGACTCGAGTTAGTGGCATTGGTCCATCTGCTGCAAGGAAGTTTGTA
GATGAAGGAATTAAAACACTAGAAGATCTCAGAAAAAATGAAGATAAATTGAACCATCATCAGCGAATTG
GGCTGAAATATTTTGGGGACTTTGAAAAAAGAATTCCTCGTGAAGAGATGTTACAAATGCAAGATATTGT
ACTAAATGAAGTTAAAAAAGTGGATTCTGAATACATTGCTACAGTCTGTGGCAGTTTCAGAAGAGGTGCA
GAGTCCAGTGGTGACATGGATGTTCTCCTGACCCATCCCAGCTTCACTTCAGAATCAACCAAACAGCCAA
AACTGTTACATCAGGTTGTGGAGCAGTTACAAAAGGTTCATTTTATCACAGATACCCTGTCAAAGGGTGA
GACAAAGTTCATGGGTGTTTGCCAGCTTCCCAGTAAAAATGATGAAAAAGAATATCCACACAGAAGAATT
GATATCAGGTTGATACCCAAAGATCAGTATTACTGTGGTGTTCTCTATTTCACTGGGAGTGATATTTTCA
ATAAGAATATGAGGGCTCATGCCCTAGAAAAGGGTTTCACAATCAATGAGTACACCATCCGTCCCTTGGG
AGTCATTGGAGTTGCAGGAGAACCCCTGCCAGTGGATAGTGAAAAAGACATCTTTGATTACATCCAGTGG
AAATACCGGGAACCCAAGGACCGGAGCGAATGAGCGGCCGCATCGTGACTGACTGACGATCTGCCTCGCG
CGTTTCGGTGATGACGGTGAAAACCTCTGACACATGCAGCTCCCGGAGACGGTCACAGCTTGTCTGTAAG
CGGATGCCGGGAGCAGACAAGCCCGTCAGGGCGCGTCAGCGGGTGTTGGCGGGTGTCGGGGCGCAGCCAT
GACCCAGTCACGTAGCGATAGCGGAGTGTATAATTCTTGAAGACGAAAGGGCCTCGTGATACGCCTATTT
TTATAGGTTAATGTCATGATAATAATGGTTTCTTAGACGTCAGGTGGCACTTTTCGGGGAAATGTGCGCG
GAACCCCTATTTGTTTATTTTTCTAAATACATTCAAATATGTATCCGCTCATGAGACAATAACCCTGATA
AATGCTTCAATAATATTGAAAAAGGAAGAGTATGAGTATTCAACATTTCCGTGTCGCCCTTATTCCCTTT
TTTGCGGCATTTTGCCTTCCTGTTTTTGCTCACCCAGAAACGCTGGTGAAAGTAAAAGATGCTGAAGATC
AGTTGGGTGCACGAGTGGGTTACATCGAACTGGATCTCAACAGCGGTAAGATCCTTGAGAGTTTTCGCCC
CGAAGAACGTTTTCCAATGATGAGCACTTTTAAAGTTCTGCTATGTGGCGCGGTATTATCCCGTGTTGAC
GCCGGGCAAGAGCAACTCGGTCGCCGCATACACTATTCTCAGAATGACTTGGTTGAGTACTCACCAGTCA
CAGAAAAGCATCTTACGGATGGCATGACAGTAAGAGAATTATGCAGTGCTGCCATAACCATGAGTGATAA
CACTGCGGCCAACTTACTTCTGACAACGATCGGAGGACCGAAGGAGCTAACCGCTTTTTTGCACAACATG
GGGGATCATGTAACTCGCCTTGATCGTTGGGAACCGGAGCTGAATGAAGCCATACCAAACGACGAGCGTG
ACACCACGATGCCTGCAGCAATGGCAACAACGTTGCGCAAACTATTAACTGGCGAACTACTTACTCTAGC
TTCCCGGCAACAATTAATAGACTGGATGGAGGCGGATAAAGTTGCAGGACCACTTCTGCGCTCGGCCCTT
CCGGCTGGCTGGTTTATTGCTGATAAATCTGGAGCCGGTGAGCGTGGGTCTCGCGGTATCATTGCAGCAC
TGGGGCCAGATGGTAAGCCCTCCCGTATCGTAGTTATCTACACGACGGGGAGTCAGGCAACTATGGATGA
ACGAAATAGACAGATCGCTGAGATAGGTGCCTCACTGATTAAGCATTGGTAACTGTCAGACCAAGTTTAC
TCATATATACTTTAGATTGATTTAAAACTTCATTTTTAATTTAAAAGGATCTAGGTGAAGATCCTTTTTG
ATAATCTCATGACCAAAATCCCTTAACGTGAGTTTTCGTTCCACTGAGCGTCAGACCCCGTAGAAAAGAT
CAAAGGATCTTCTTGAGATCCTTTTTTTCTGCGCGTAATCTGCTGCTTGCAAACAAAAAAACCACCGCTA
CCAGCGGTGGTTTGTTTGCCGGATCAAGAGCTACCAACTCTTTTTCCGAAGGTAACTGGCTTCAGCAGAG
CGCAGATACCAAATACTGTCCTTCTAGTGTAGCCGTAGTTAGGCCACCACTTCAAGAACTCTGTAGCACC
GCCTACATACCTCGCTCTGCTAATCCTGTTACCAGTGGCTGCTGCCAGTGGCGATAAGTCGTGTCTTACC
GGGTTGGACTCAAGACGATAGTTACCGGATAAGGCGCAGCGGTCGGGCTGAACGGGGGGTTCGTGCACAC
AGCCCAGCTTGGAGCGAACGACCTACACCGAACTGAGATACCTACAGCGTGAGCTATGAGAAAGCGCCAC
GCTTCCCGAAGGGAGAAAGGCGGACAGGTATCCGGTAAGCGGCAGGGTCGGAACAGGAGAGCGCACGAGG
GAGCTTCCAGGGGGAAACGCCTGGTATCTTTATAGTCCTGTCGGGTTTCGCCACCTCTGACTTGAGCGTC
GATTTTTGTGATGCTCGTCAGGGGGGCGGAGCCTATGGAAAAACGCCAGCAACGCGGCCTTTTTACGGTT
CCTGGCCTTTTGCTGGCCTTTTGCTCACATGTTCTTTCCTGCGTTATCCCCTGATTCTGTGGATAACCGT
ATTACCGCCTTTGAGTGAGCTGATACCGCTCGCCGCAGCCGAACGACCGAGCGCAGCGAGTCAGTGAGCG
AGGAAGCGGAAGAGCGCCTGATGCGGTATTTTCTCCTTACGCATCTGTGCGGTATTTCACACCGCATAAA
TTCCGACACCATCGAATGGCGCAAAACCTTTCGCGGTATGGCATGATAGCGCCCGGAAGAGAGTCAATTC
AGGGTGGTGAATGTGAAACCAGTAACGTTATACGATGTCGCAGAGTATGCCGGTGTCTCTTATCAGACCG
TTTCCCGCGTGGTGAACCAGGCCAGCCACGTTTCTGCGAAAACGCGGGAAAAAGTGGAAGCGGCGATGGC
GGAGCTGAATTACATTCCCAACCGCGTGGCACAACAACTGGCGGGCAAACAGTCGTTGCTGATTGGCGTT
GCCACCTCCAGTCTGGCCCTGCACGCGCCGTCGCAAATTGTCGCGGCGATTAAATCTCGCGCCGATCAAC
TGGGTGCCAGCGTGGTGGTGTCGATGGTAGAACGAAGCGGCGTCGAAGCCTGTAAAGCGGCGGTGCACAA
TCTTCTCGCGCAACGCGTCAGTGGGCTGATCATTAACTATCCGCTGGATGACCAGGATGCCATTGCTGTG
GAAGCTGCCTGCACTAATGTTCCGGCGTTATTTCTTGATGTCTCTGACCAGACACCCATCAACAGTATTA
TTTTCTCCCATGAAGACGGTACGCGACTGGGCGTGGAGCATCTGGTCGCATTGGGTCACCAGCAAATCGC
GCTGTTAGCGGGCCCATTAAGTTCTGTCTCGGCGCGTCTGCGTCTGGCTGGCTGGCATAAATATCTCACT
CGCAATCAAATTCAGCCGATAGCGGAACGGGAAGGCGACTGGAGTGCCATGTCCGGTTTTCAACAAACCA
TGCAAATGCTGAATGAGGGCATCGTTCCCACTGCGATGCTGGTTGCCAACGATCAGATGGCGCTGGGCGC
AATGCGCGCCATTACCGAGTCCGGGCTGCGCGTTGGTGCGGATATCTCGGTAGTGGGATACGACGATACC
GAAGACAGCTCATGTTATATCCCGCCGTTAACCACCATCAAACAGGATTTTCGCCTGCTGGGGCAAACCA
GCGTGGACCGCTTGCTGCAACTCTCTCAGGGCCAGGCGGTGAAGGGCAATCAGCTGTTGCCCGTCTCACT
GGTGAAAAGAAAAACCACCCTGGCGCCCAATACGCAAACCGCC
